>Addgene plasmid #53537 | pOPINH | depositor full sequence | sequence record 83418 | pOPINH sequence 5621 bps
TCCTGCATCTTTTAATCAAATCCCAAGATGTGTATAAACGCGCCGGTATGTACAGGAAGAGGTTTATACT
AAACTGTTACATTGCAAACGTGGTTTCGTGTGCCAAGTGTGAAAACCGATGTTTAATCAAGGCTCTGACG
CATTTCTACAACCACGACTCCAAGTGTGTGGGTGAAGTCATGCATCTTTTAATCAAATCCCAAGATGTGT
ATAAACCACCAAACTGCCAAAAAATGAAAACTGTCGACAAGCTCTGTCCGTTTGCTGGCAACTGCAAGGG
TCTCAATCCTATTTGTAATTATTGAATAATAAAACAATTATAAATGTCAAATTTGTTTTTTATTAACGAT
ACAAACCAAACGCAACAAGAACATTTGTAGTATTATCTATAATTGAAAACGCGTAGTTATAATCGCTGAG
GTAATATTTAAAATCATTTTCAAATGATTCACAGTTAATTTGCGACAATATAATTTTATTTTCACATAAA
CTAGACGCCTTGTCGTCTTCTTCTTCGTATTCCTTCTCTTTTTCATTTTTCTCTTCATAAAAATTAACAT
AGTTATTATCGTATCCATATATGTATCTATCGTATAGAGTAAATTTTTTGTTGTCATAAATATATATGTC
TTTTTTAATGGGGTGTATAGTACCGCTGCGCATAGTTTTTCTGTAATTTACAACAGTGCTATTTTCTGGT
AGTTCTTCGGAGTGTGTTGCTTTAATTATTAAATTTATATAATCAATGAATTTGGGATCGTCGGTTTTGT
ACAATATGTTGCCGGCATAGTACGCAGCTTCTTCTAGTTCAATTACACCATTTTTTAGCAGCACCGGATT
AACATAACTTTCCAAAATGTTGTACGAACCGTTAAACAAAAACAGTTCACCTCCCTTTTCTATACTATTG
TCTGCGAGCAGTTGTTTGTTGTTAAAAATAACAGCCATTGTAATGAGACGCACAAACTAATATCACAAAC
TGGAAATGTCTATCAATATATAGTTGCTGATGGCCGGCCGTAATGAGACGCACAAACTAATATCACAAAC
TGGAAATGTCTATCAATATATAGTTGCTCTAGTTATTAATAGTAATCAATTACGGGGTCATTAGTTCATA
GCCCATATATGGAGTTCCGCGTTACATAACTTACGGTAAATGGCCCGCCTGGCTGACCGCCCAACGACCC
CCGCCCATTGACGTCAATAATGACGTATGTTCCCATAGTAACGCCAATAGGGACTTTCCATTGACGTCAA
TGGGTGGAGTATTTACGGTAAACTGCCCACTTGGCAGTACATCAAGTGTATCATATGCCAAGTACGCCCC
CTATTGACGTCAATGACGGTAAATGGCCCGCCTGGCATTATGCCCAGTACATGACCTTATGGGACTTTCC
TACTTGGCAGTACATCTACGTATTAGTCATCGCTATTACCATGCATGGTCGAGGTGAGCCCCACGTTCTG
CTTCACTCTCCCCATCTCCCCCCCCTCCCCACCCCCAATTTTGTATTTATTTATTTTTTAATTATTTTGT
GCAGCGATGGGGGCGGGGGGGGGGGGGGGGCGCGCGCCAGGCGGGGCGGGGCGGGGCGAGGGGCGGGGCG
GGGCGAGGCGGAGAGGTGCGGCGGCAGCCAATCAGAGCGGCGCGCTCCGAAAGTTTCCTTTTATGGCGAG
GCGGCGGCGGCGGCGGCCCTATAAAAAGCGAAGCGCGCGGCGGGCGGGAGTCGCTGCGCGCTGCCTTCGC
CCCGTGCCCCGCTCCGCCGCCGCCTCGCGCCGCCCGCCCCGGCTCTGACTGACCGCGTTACTCCCACAGG
TGAGCGGGCGGGACGGCCCTTCTCCTTCGGGCTGTAATTAGCGCTTGGTTTAATGACGGCTTGTTTCTTT
TCTGTGGCTGCGTGAAAGCCTTGAGGGGCTCCGGGAGGGCCCTTTGTGCGGGGGGAGCGGCTCGGGGCTG
TCCGCGGGGGGACGGCTGCCTTCGGGGGGGACGGGGCAGGGCGGGGTTCGGCTTCTGGCGTGTGACCGGC
GGCTCTAGAGCCTCTGCTAACCATGTTCATGCCTTCTTCTTTTTCCTACAGCTCCTGGGCAACGTGCTGG
TTATTGTGCTGTCTCATCATTTTGGCAAAGAATTGGATCGGACCGAAATTAATACGACTCACTATAGGGG
AATTGTGAGCGGATAACAATTCCCCGGAGTTAATCCGGGACCTTTAATTCAACCCAACACAATATATTAT
AGTTAAATAAGAATTATTATCAAATCATTTGTATATTAATTAAAATACTATACTGTAAATTACATTTTAT
TTACAATCAAAGGAGATATACCATGGGGATCCTTCCCAGCCCTGGGATGCCTGCGCTGCTCTCCCTCGTG
AGCCTTCTCTCCGTGCTGCTGATGGGTTGCGTAGCTGAAACCGGCGCACACCATCACCACCATCACAGCA
GCGGTCTGGAAGTTCTGTTTCAGGGTACCGTCGACCCGACTGGAAAGCGGGCAGTGAGCGCAACGCAATT
AATGTGAGTTAGCTCACTCATTAGGCACCCCAGGCTTTACACTTTATGCTTCCGGCTCGTATGTTGTGTG
GAATTGTGAGCGGATAACAATTTCACACAGGAAACAGCTATGACCATGATTACGGATTCACTGGCCGTCG
TTTTACAACGTCGTGACTGGGAAAACCCTGGCGTTACCCAACTTAATCGCCTTGCAGCACATCCCCCTTT
CGCCAGCTGGCGTAATAGCGAAGAGGCCCGCACCGATCGCCCTTCCCAACAGTTGCGCAGCCTGAATGGC
GAATGGCGCCAAGCTTTCTAGACCAGTTTGTGATTAACCTCAGGTGCAGGCTGCCTATCAGAAGGTGGTG
GCTGGTGTGGCCAATGCCCTGGCTCACAAATACCACTGAGATCGATCTTTTTCCCTCTGCCAAAAATTAT
GGGGACATCATGAAGCCCCTTGAGCATCTGACTTCTGGCTAATAAAGGAAATTTATTTTCATTGCAATAG
TGTGTTGGAATTTTTTGTGTCTCTCACTCGGAAGGACATATGGGAGGGCAAATCATTTAAAACATCAGAA
TGAGTATTTGGTTTAGAGTTTGGCAACATATGCCCATATGTAACTAGCATAACCCCTTGGGGCCTCTAAA
CGGGTCTTGAGGGGTTTTTTGCTGAAAGCATGCGGAGGAAATTCTCCTTGAAGTTTCCCTGGTGTTCAAA
GTAAAGGAGTTTGCACCAGACGCACCTCTGTTCACTGGTCCGGCGTATTAAAACACGATACATTGTTATT
AGTACATTTATTAAGCGCTAGATTCTGTGCGTTGTTGATTTACAGACAATTGTTGTACGTATTTTAATAA
TTCATTAAATTTATAATCTTTAGGGTGGTATGTTAGAGCGAAAATCAAATGATTTTCAGCGTCTTTATAT
CTGAATTTAAATATTAAATCCTCAATAGATTTGTAAAATAGGTTTCGATTAGTTTCAAACAAGGGTTGTT
TTTCCGAACCGATGGCTGGACTATCTAATGGATTTTCGCTCAACGCCACAAAACTTGCCAAATCTTGTAG
CAGCAATCTAGCTTTGTCGATATTCGTTTGTGTTTTGTTTTGTAATAAAGGTTCGACGTCGTTCAAAATA
TTATGCGCTTTTGTATTTCTTTCATCACTGTCGTTAGTGTACAATTGACTCGACGTAAACACGTTAAATA
GAGCTTGGACATATTTAACATCGGGCGTGTTAGCTTTATTAGGCCGATTATCGTCGTCGTCCCAACCCTC
GTCGTTAGAAGTTGCTTCCGAAGACGATTTTGCCATAGCCACACGACGCCTATTAATTGTGTCGGCTAAC
ACGTCCGCGATCAAATTTGTAGTTGAGCTTTTTGGAATTGCGATCGCATAACTTCGTATAGCATACATTA
TACGAAGTTATAAGCTCGGAACGCTGCGCTCGGTCGTTCGGCTGCGGCGAGCGGTATCAGCTCACTCAAA
GGCGGTAATACGGTTATCCACAGAATCAGGGGATAACGCAGGAAAGAACATGTGAGCAAAAGGCCAGCAA
AAGGCCAGGAACCGTAAAAAGGCCGCGTTGCTGGCGTTTTTCCATAGGCTCCGCCCCCTGACGAGCATCA
CAAAAATCGACGCTCAAGTCAGAGGTGGCGAAACCCGACAGGACTATAAAGATACCAGGCGTTTCCCCCT
GGAAGCTCCCTCGTGCGCTCTCCTGTTCCGACCCTGCCGCTTACCGGATACCTGTCCGCCTTTCTCCCTT
CGGGAAGCGTGGCGCTTTCTCAATGCTCACGCTGTAGGTATCTCAGTTCGGTGTAGGTCGTTCGCTCCAA
GCTGGGCTGTGTGCACGAACCCCCCGTTCAGCCCGACCGCTGCGCCTTATCCGGTAACTATCGTCTTGAG
TCCAACCCGGTAAGACACGACTTATCGCCACTGGCAGCAGCCACTGGTAACAGGATTAGCAGAGCGAGGT
ATGTAGGCGGTGCTACAGAGTTCTTGAAGTGGTGGCCTAACTACGGCTACACTAGAAGAACAGTATTTGG
TATCTGCGCTCTGCTGAAGCCAGTTACCTTCGGAAAAAGAGTTGGTAGCTCTTGATCCGGCAAACAAACC
ACCGCTGGTAGCGGTGGTTTTTTTGTTTGCAAGCAGCAGATTACGCGCAGAAAAAAAGGATCTCAAGAAG
ATCCTTTGTTACCAATGCTTAATCAGTGAGGCACCTATCTCAGCGATCTGTCTATTTCGTTCATCCATAG
TTGCCTGACTCCCCGTCGTGTAGATAACTACGATACGGGAGGGCTTACCATCTGGCCCCAGTGCTGCAAT
GATACCGCGAGACCCACGCTCACCGGCTCCAGATTTATCAGCAATAAACCAGCCAGCCGGAAGGGCCGAG
CGCAGAAGTGGTCCTGCAACTTTATCCGCCTCCATCCAGTCTATTAATTGTTGCCGGGAAGCTAGAGTAA
GTAGTTCGCCAGTTAATAGTTTGCGCAACGTTGTTGCCATTGCTACAGGCATCGTGGTGTCACGCTCGTC
GTTTGGTATGGCTTCATTCAGCTCCGGTTCCCAACGATCAAGGCGAGTTACATGATCCCCCATGTTGTGC
AAAAAAGCGGTTAGCTCCTTCGGTCCTCCGATCGTTGTCAGAAGTAAGTTGGCCGCAGTGTTATCACTCA
TGGTTATGGCAGCACTGCATAATTCTCTTACTGTCATGCCATCCGTAAGATGCTTTTCTGTGACTGGTGA
GTACTCAACCAAGTCATTCTGAGAATAGTGTATGCGGCGACCGAGTTGCTCTTGCCCGGCGTCAATACGG
GATAATACCGCGCCACATAGCAGAACTTTAAAAGTGCTCATCATTGGAAAACGTTCTTCGGGGCGAAAAC
TCTCAAGGATCTTACCGCTGTTGAGATCCAGTTCGATGTAACCCACTCGTGCACCCAACTGATCTTCAGC
ATCTTTTACTTTCACCAGCGTTTCTGGGTGAGCAAAAACAGGAAGGCAAAATGCCGCAAAAAAGGGAATA
AGGGCGACACGGAAATGTTGAATACTCATACTCTTCCTTTTTCAATATTATTGAAGCATTTATCAGGGTT
ATTGTCTCATGTCCGCGCGTT
Features (pLannotate 1.2.2; 22 found; start..end, strand, type, name):
      4..39      +  CDS            lef2 (fragment): baculovirus late expression factor 2
    181..1008    +  misc_recomb    baculovirus recombination region (lef2/ORF603): contains ORF603 and part of lef2
   1020..1078    +  misc_recomb    baculovirus recombination region (ORF603) (fragment): contains ORF603 and part of lef2
   1140..1443    +  enhancer       CMV enhancer: human cytomegalovirus immediate early enhancer
   1449..1726    +  promoter       chicken β-actin promoter: No description available
   1727..1862    +  intron         hybrid intron (fragment): hybrid between chicken β-actin (CBA) and minute virus of mice (MMV) introns (Gray et al., 2011)
   1951..2081    +  intron         chimeric intron (fragment): chimera between introns from chicken β-actin and rabbit β-globin
   2150..2168    +  promoter       T7 promoter: promoter for bacteriophage T7 RNA polymerase
   2169..2193    +  protein_bind   lac operator: The lac repressor binds to the lac operator to inhibit transcription in E. coli. This inhibition can be relieved by adding lactose or isopropyl-β-D-thiogalactopyranoside (IPTG). lac repressor encoded by lacI
   2209..2318    +  promoter       p10 promoter: baculovirus promoter for expression in insect cells
   2520..2541    +  protein_bind   CAP binding site: CAP binding activates transcription in the presence of cAMP. E. coli catabolite activator protein
   2556..2586    +  promoter       lac promoter: promoter for the E. coli lac operon
   2594..2610    +  protein_bind   lac operator: The lac repressor binds to the lac operator to inhibit transcription in E. coli. This inhibition can be relieved by adding lactose or isopropyl-β-D-thiogalactopyranoside (IPTG). lac repressor encoded by lacI
   2630..2803    +  CDS            lacZα: LacZα fragment of β-galactosidase; lacZ fragment
   2838..2906    +  CDS            HBB (fragment): HBB_PONPY - Experimental evidence at transcript level: Swiss-Prot protein existence level 2. Involved in oxygen transport from the lung to the various peripheral tissues. From Pongo pygmaeus (Bornean orangutan).
   2981..3036    +  polyA_signal   β-globin poly(A) signal: rabbit β-globin polyadenylation signal (Gil and Proudfoot, 1987)
   3124..3171    +  terminator     T7 terminator: transcription terminator for bacteriophage T7 RNA polymerase
   3184..3889    +  misc_recomb    baculovirus recombination region (ORF1629): contains part of ORF1629
   3898..3931    +  protein_bind   loxP: Cre-mediated recombination occurs in the 8-bp core sequence (GCATACAT). Cre recombinase
   4099..4686    -  rep_origin     ori: high-copy-number ColE1/pMB1/pBR322/pUC origin of replication
   4699..5559    -  CDS            AmpR: β-lactamase; bla; confers resistance to ampicillin, carbenicillin, and related antibiotics
   5560..5611    -  promoter       AmpR promoter (fragment): bla
