[The description below was written by a language model from this plasmid's Addgene catalogue record and pLannotate feature annotations shown in this document.]
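Description:
pOPINH is an empty expression backbone derived from pTriEx-2, designed so that a single plasmid can drive protein production in mammalian cells, insect cells and E. coli. According to the catalogue entry, it supplies a signal sequence and an N-terminal His tag, and genes are inserted by ligation-independent cloning. Neither the signal peptide nor the His tag was picked up as a separate feature in the automated annotation, so their exact positions are not documented in the feature table. The plasmid is maintained in E. coli through a high-copy ColE1/pUC-type origin and is selected with ampicillin via the β-lactamase gene.

The expression region stacks three promoter systems upstream of the cloning site. A CMV enhancer, chicken β-actin promoter and chimeric intron fragments form a CAG-type unit for mammalian cells. A T7 promoter with an adjacent lac operator gives IPTG-regulated transcription in E. coli strains that supply T7 RNA polymerase. The baculovirus p10 promoter provides late expression in insect cells. Downstream of these sits a lac promoter/operator with a lacZα fragment. This most likely acts as a stuffer that is displaced by the insert and would allow blue/white screening, although the record does not state this. Transcripts end at a rabbit β-globin poly(A) signal, which follows a short globin-derived fragment, and at a T7 terminator.

The whole cassette is flanked by baculovirus lef2/ORF603 and ORF1629 homology regions, which allow recombination into baculoviral DNA to generate recombinant virus. A single loxP site follows the ORF1629 arm. The layout suits parallel screening of secreted, His-tagged proteins across the three host systems.
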