Addgene plasmid #53537: pOPINH
Purpose: (Empty Backbone) pTriex-based vector with signal sequence and N-his tag for protein expression
Depositing lab: Ray Owens.
Backbone
  Vector backbone: pTriex-2
  Backbone manufacturer: EMDMillipore
  Backbone size (bp): 5621
  Vector type: Mammalian Expression, Bacterial Expression, Insect Expression
Growth in bacteria
  Bacterial resistance: Ampicillin, 100 μg/mL
  Growth temperature: 37°C
  Growth strain: DH5alpha
  Growth instructions: none
  Copy number: High Copy
Gene/Insert
  Cloning method: Ligation Independent Cloning
Resource information
  A portion of this plasmid was derived from a plasmid made by: EMDMillipore (formerly Merck)
Terms and licenses: Academic/Nonprofit Terms; Industry Terms: Not Available to Industry
How to cite: pOPINH was a gift from Ray Owens (Addgene plasmid # 53537 ; http://n2t.net/addgene:53537 ; RRID:Addgene_53537)
