>Addgene plasmid #53537 | pOPINH | addgene partial sequence | sequence record 89428 | pCAGGS5 5'-ggttcggcttctggcgtgtgacc-3'
TGCCTTCTTCTTTTTCCTACAGCTCCTGGGCAACGTGCTGGTTATTGTGCTGTCTCATCATTTTGGCAAA
GAATTGGATCGGACCGAAATTAATACGACTCACTATAGGGGAATTGTGAGCGGATAACAATTCCCCGGAG
TTAATCCGGGACCTTTAATTCAACCCAACACAATATATTATAGTTAAATAAGAATTATTATCAAATCATT
TGTATATTAATTAAAATACTATACTGTAAATTACATTTTATTTACAATCAAAGGAGATATACCATGGGGA
TCCTTCCCAGCCCTGGGATGCCTGCGCTGCTCTCCCTCGTGAGCCTTCTCTCCGTGCTGCTGATGGGTTG
CGTAGCTGAAACCGGCGCACACCATCACCACCATCACAGCAGCGGTCTGGAAGTTCTGTTTCAGGGTACC
GTCGACCCGACTGGAAAGCGGGCAGTGAGCGCAACGCAATTAATGTGAGTTAGCTCACTCATTAGGCACC
CCAGGCTTTACACTTTATGCTTCCGGCTCGTATGTTGTGTGGAATTGTGAGCGGATAACAATTTCACACA
